Addgene plasmid #133378: BII-ChBtW-dnTCF4-ires-GFP
Purpose: Piggybac vector for constitutive expression
Depositing lab: Blair Madison. Depositing organization: Washington University in Saint Louis. Publication: The oncogenic function of PLAGL2 is mediated via ASCL2 and IGF2 and a Wnt-independent mechanism in colorectal cancer. Fischer AD, Veronese-Paniagua DA, Swaminathan S, Kashima H, Rubin DC, Madison BB. Am J Physiol Gastrointest Liver Physiol. 2023 Jun 13. doi: 10.1152/ajpgi.00058.2022. PubMed 37310750.
Backbone
  Vector backbone: BII-ChBtinGW
  Backbone manufacturer: Madison Lab
  Vector type: Mammalian Expression
  Selectable markers: Blasticidin
Growth in bacteria
  Bacterial resistance: Ampicillin, 100 μg/mL
  Growth temperature: 37°C
  Growth strain: DH5alpha
  Copy number: High Copy
Gene/Insert
  Gene/Insert name: dnTCF4
  Species: H. sapiens (human)
  Mutation: deltaN31
  Entrez Gene: TCF4 (a.k.a. CDG2T, E2-2, FCD2, FECD3, ITF-2, ITF2, PTHS, SEF-2, SEF2, SEF2-1, SEF2-1A, SEF2-1B, SEF2-1D, TCF-4, bHLHb19)
  Promoter: CMV enhancer and hEf1a (CpG free)
  Tag / fusion protein: 2x Flag (N terminal on backbone)
  Cloning method: Restriction Enzyme; 5′ cloning site Unknown (unknown if destroyed)
Terms and licenses: Academic/Nonprofit Terms; Industry Terms: Not Available to Industry
Depositor comments: Please visit https://doi.org/10.1101/2020.10.14.339531 for bioRxiv preprint.
How to cite: BII-ChBtW-dnTCF4-ires-GFP was a gift from Blair Madison (Addgene plasmid # 133378 ; http://n2t.net/addgene:133378 ; RRID:Addgene_133378)
