[The description below was written by a language model from this plasmid's Addgene catalogue record and pLannotate feature annotations shown in this document.]
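Description:
BII-ChBtW-dnTCF4-ires-GFP is a piggyBac transposon plasmid of about 9.9 kb for constitutive expression in mammalian cells, built on the BII-ChBtinGW backbone. It is propagated in E. coli as a high-copy plasmid through a ColE1/pUC-type origin with ampicillin resistance. It also carries an f1 origin and pBluescript-derived lac/lacZα remnants. The feature tables do not annotate the piggyBac terminal repeats, so the transposon boundaries cannot be placed from the record. Short stretches matching phage lambda sequence also appear in the backbone; their function is not stated.

The payload is a single multicistronic transcription unit. The catalogue describes the promoter as a CMV enhancer joined to a CpG-free human EF1α promoter, and the annotation software detects only mouse CMV promoter fragments in this region. Downstream lies the blasticidin S deaminase gene, followed by a T2A peptide, two FLAG epitopes and the dnTCF4 coding sequence. Blasticidin resistance and the N-terminally 2xFLAG-tagged protein are therefore translated from one open reading frame and separated co-translationally. An EMCV IRES then drives EGFP from the same mRNA, and a WPRE precedes an SV40 polyadenylation signal that is annotated on the opposite strand.

The catalogue links the insert to the Entrez gene TCF4 (E2-2/ITF2), but the sequence matches human TCF7L2, the Wnt-pathway factor also called TCF4. The deltaN31 truncation fits the classic dominant-negative form, which lacks the β-catenin-binding N-terminus and so blocks β-catenin/TCF-dependent transcription. Co-delivered with a piggyBac transposase, the construct should allow stable genomic integration, blasticidin selection and GFP tracking of cells with suppressed canonical Wnt signalling. The associated publication concerns PLAGL2 function in colorectal cancer.
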