Features (pLannotate 1.2.2; 24 found; start..end, strand, type, name):
    308..325     -  misc_feature   MCS (fragment): pBluescript multiple cloning site
    589..672     +  promoter       mCMV promoter (fragment): mouse cytomegalovirus (CMV) immediate early promoter
    789..996     +  promoter       mCMV promoter (fragment): mouse cytomegalovirus (CMV) immediate early promoter
   1263..1658    +  CDS            BSD: blasticidin S deaminase; Aspergillus terreus BSD; confers resistance to blasticidin
   1677..1729    +  CDS            T2A (fragment): 2A peptide from Thosea asigna virus capsid protein Eukaryotic ribosomes fail to insert a peptide bond between the Gly and Pro residues, yielding separate polypeptides.
   1743..1763    +  CDS            FLAG (fragment): FLAG® epitope tag, followed by an enterokinase cleavage site
   1785..1805    +  CDS            FLAG (fragment): FLAG® epitope tag, followed by an enterokinase cleavage site
   1815..3479    +  CDS            TCF7L2 (fragment): TF7L2_HUMAN - Also known as TCF4. Experimental evidence at protein level: Swiss-Prot protein existence level 1. Participates in the Wnt signaling pathway and modulates MYC expression by binding to its promoter in a sequence-specific manner. Acts as repressor in the absence of CTNNB1, and as activator in its presence. Activates transcription from promoters with several copies of the Tcf motif 5'-CCTTTGATC-3' in the presence of CTNNB1. TLE1, TLE2, TLE3 and TLE4 repress transactivation mediated by TCF7L2/TCF4 and CTNNB1. Expression of dominant-negative mutants results in cell-cycle arrest in G1.
   3503..4054    +  misc_feature   IRES: internal ribosome entry site (IRES) of the encephalomyocarditis virus (EMCV)
   4066..4782    +  CDS            EGFP: EGFP is a basic (constitutively fluorescent) green fluorescent protein published in 1996, derived from Aequorea victoria. It is reported to be a rapidly-maturing weak dimer with moderate acid sensitivity.
   4843..5431    +  misc_feature   WPRE: woodchuck hepatitis virus posttranscriptional regulatory element
   5511..5645    -  polyA_signal   SV40 poly(A) signal: SV40 polyadenylation signal
   5668..5751    -  CDS            large T antigen (fragment): large T antigen from SV40 (simian virus 40)
   6492..6611    -  CDS            B (fragment): PORTL_LAMBD - Experimental evidence at protein level: Swiss-Prot protein existence level 1. Forms the portal vertex of the capsid (PubMed:6228056, PubMed:6232391). This portal plays critical roles in head assembly, genome packaging, neck/tail attachment, and genome ejection (Probable). The portal protein multimerizes as a single ring-shaped homododecamer arranged around a central channel (PubMed:6232391). Binds to the terminase subunits to form the packaging machine (PubMed:7799432). From Escherichia phage lambda (Bacteriophage lambda).
   6613..6768    +  CDS            lacZα (fragment): LacZα fragment of β-galactosidase; lacZ fragment
   6773..7201    +  rep_origin     f1 ori (sequence partly withheld): f1 bacteriophage origin of replication; arrow indicates direction of (+) strand synthesis
   7254..7358    +  promoter       AmpR promoter: bla
   7359..8219    +  CDS            AmpR: β-lactamase; bla; confers resistance to ampicillin, carbenicillin, and related antibiotics
   8390..8978    +  rep_origin     ori: high-copy-number ColE1/pMB1/pBR322/pUC origin of replication
   9161..9253    +  CDS            lacI (fragment): lac repressor; lacI; The lac repressor binds to the lac operator to inhibit transcription in E. coli. This inhibition can be relieved by adding lactose or isopropyl-β-D-thiogalactopyranoside (IPTG).
   9266..9287    +  protein_bind   CAP binding site: CAP binding activates transcription in the presence of cAMP. E. coli catabolite activator protein
   9302..9332    +  promoter       lac promoter: promoter for the E. coli lac operon
   9340..9356    +  protein_bind   lac operator: The lac repressor binds to the lac operator to inhibit transcription in E. coli. This inhibition can be relieved by adding lactose or isopropyl-β-D-thiogalactopyranoside (IPTG). lac repressor encoded by lacI
   9394..9861    -  CDS            B (fragment): PORTL_LAMBD - Experimental evidence at protein level: Swiss-Prot protein existence level 1. Forms the portal vertex of the capsid (PubMed:6228056, PubMed:6232391). This portal plays critical roles in head assembly, genome packaging, neck/tail attachment, and genome ejection (Probable). The portal protein multimerizes as a single ring-shaped homododecamer arranged around a central channel (PubMed:6232391). Binds to the terminase subunits to form the packaging machine (PubMed:7799432). From Escherichia phage lambda (Bacteriophage lambda).
>Addgene plasmid #133378 | BII-ChBtW-dnTCF4-ires-GFP | depositor full sequence | sequence record 256366 | BII-ChBtW-dnTCF4-ires-GFP sequence 9866 bps
TTAACCCTAGAAAGATAGTCTGCGTAAAATTGACGCATGCATTCTTGAAATATTGCTCTCTCTTTCTAAA
TAGCGCGAATCCGTCGCTGTGCATTTAGGACATCTCAGTCGCCGCTTGGAGCTCCCGTGAGGCGTGCTTG
TCAATGCGGTAAGTGTCACTGATTTTGAACTATAACGACCGCGTGAGTCAAAATGACGCATGATTATCTT
TTACGTGACTTTTAAGATTTAACTCATACGATAATTATATTGTTATTTCATGTTCTACTTACGTGATAAC
TTATTATATATATATTTTCTTGTTATAGATCCACTAGTTCTAGAGGGACAGCCCCCCCCCAAAGCCCCCA
GGGATGTAATTACGTCCCTCCCCCGCTAGGGGGCAGCAGCGAGCCGCCCGGGGCTCCGCTCCGGTCCGGC
GCTCCCCCCGCATCCCCGAGCCGGCAGCGTGCGGGGACAGCCCGGGCACGGGGAAGGTGGCACGGGATCG
CTTTCCTCTGAACGCTTCTCGCTGCTCTTTGAGCCTGCAGACACCTGGGGGGATACGGGGAAAAGGCCTC
CAAGGCCTGCAGGAGTCAATGGGAAAAACCCATTGGAGCCAAGTACACTGACTCAATAGGGACTTTCCAT
TGGGTTTTGCCCAGTACATAAGGTCAATAGGGGGTGAGTCAACAGGAAAGTCCCATTGGAGCCAAGTACA
TTGAGTCAATAGGGACTTTCCAATGGGTTTTGCCCAGTACATAAGGTCAATGGGAGGTAAGCCAATGGGT
TTTTCCCATTACTGACATGTATACTGAGTCATTAGGGACTTTCCAATGGGTTTTGCCCAGTACATAAGGT
CAATAGGGGTGAATCAACAGGAAAGTCCCATTGGAGCCAAGTACACTGAGTCAATAGGGACTTTCCATTG
GGTTTTGCCCAGTACAAAAGGTCAATAGGGGGTGAGTCAATGGGTTTTTCCCATTATTGGCACATACATA
AGGTCAATAGGGGTGACTAGTGGAGAAGAGCATGCTTGAGGGCTGAGTGCCCCTCAGTGGGCAGAGAGCA
CATGGCCCACAGTCCCTGAGAAGTTGGGGGGAGGGGTGGGCAATTGAACTGGTGCCTAGAGAAGGTGGGG
CTTGGGTAAACTGGGAAAGTGATGTGGTGTACTGGCTCCACCTTTTTCCCCAGGGTGGGGGAGAACCATA
TATAAGTGCAGTAGTCTCTGTGAACATTCGGTTTAGTGAACCTGCAGGTCGGCCGCCACGACCGGTGCCA
CCATGGCCAAGCCTTTGTCTCAAGAAGAATCCACCCTCATTGAAAGAGCAACGGCTACAATCAACAGCAT
CCCCATCTCTGAAGACTACAGCGTCGCCAGCGCAGCTCTCTCTAGCGACGGCCGCATCTTCACTGGTGTC
AATGTATATCATTTTACTGGGGGACCTTGTGCAGAACTCGTGGTGCTGGGCACTGCTGCTGCTGCGGCAG
CTGGCAACCTGACTTGTATCGTCGCGATCGGAAATGAGAACAGGGGCATCTTGAGCCCCTGCGGACGGTG
CCGACAGGTGCTTCTCGATCTGCATCCTGGGATCAAAGCCATAGTGAAGGACAGTGATGGACAGCCGACG
GCAGTTGGGATTCGTGAATTGCTGCCCTCTGGTTATGTGTGGGAGGGCGCTAGCCTTGGCTCCGGCGAGG
GCAGGGGAAGTCTTCTAACATGCGGGGACGTGGAGGAAAATCCCGGCCCACTCGGCATGGACTACAAGGA
CGACGATGACAAGCTCGATAGCGGCATGGCTGACTACAAGGACGACGATGACAAGTCCATGGCTGCTGAT
GTCAAATCGTCTCTAGTCAATGAATCAGAAACGAATCAAAACAGCTCCTCCGATTCCGAGGCGGAAAGAC
GGCCTCCGCCTCGCTCCGAAAGTTTCCGAGACAAATCCCGGGAAAGTTTGGAAGAAGCGGCCAAGAGGCA
AGATGGAGGGCTCTTTAAGGGGCCACCGTATCCCGGCTACCCCTTCATCATGATCCCCGACCTGACGAGC
CCCTACCTCCCCAACGGATCGCTCTCGCCCACCGCCCGAACCTATCTCCAGATGAAATGGCCACTGCTTG
ATGTCCAGGCAGGGAGCCTCCAGAGTAGACAAGCCCTCAAGGATGCCCGGTCCCCATCACCGGCACACAT
TGTCTCTAACAAAGTGCCAGTGGTGCAGCACCCTCACCATGTCCACCCCCTCACGCCTCTTATCACGTAC
AGCAATGAACACTTCACGCCGGGAAACCCACCTCCACACTTACCAGCCGACGTAGACCCCAAAACAGGAA
TCCCACGGCCTCCGCACCCTCCAGATATATCCCCGTATTACCCACTATCGCCTGGCACCGTAGGACAAAT
CCCCCATCCGCTAGGATGGTTAGTACCACAGCAAGGTCAACCAGTGTACCCAATCACGACAGGAGGATTC
AGACACCCCTACCCCACAGCTCTGACCGTCAATGCTTCCATGTCCAGGTTCCCTCCCCATATGGTCCCAC
CACATCATACGCTACACACGACGGGCATTCCGCATCCGGCCATAGTCACACCAACAGTCAAACAGGAATC
GTCCCAGAGTGATGTCGGCTCACTCCATAGTTCAAAGCATCAGGACTCCAAAAAGGAAGAAGAAAAGAAG
AAGCCCCACATAAAGAAACCTCTTAATGCATTCATGTTGTATATGAAGGAAATGAGAGCAAAGGTCGTAG
CTGAGTGCACGTTGAAAGAAAGCGCGGCCATCAACCAGATCCTTGGGCGGAGGTGGCATGCACTGTCCAG
AGAAGAGCAAGCGAAATACTACGAGCTGGCCCGGAAGGAGCGACAGCTTCATATGCAACTGTACCCCGGC
TGGTCCGCGCGGGATAACTATGGAAAGAAGAAGAAGAGGAAAAGGGACAAGCAGCCGGGAGAGACCAATG
AACACAGCGAATGTTTCCTAAATCCTTGCCTTTCACTTCCTCCGATTACAGACCTGAGCGCTCCTAAGAA
ATGCCGAGCGCGCTTTGGCCTTGATCAACAGAATAACTGGTGCGGCCCTTGCAGGAGAAAAAAAAAGTGC
GTTCGCTACATACAAGGTGAAGGCAGCTGCCTCAGCCCACCCTCTTCAGATGGAAGCTTACTAGATTCGC
CTCCCCCCTCCCCGAACCTGCTAGGCTCCCCTCCCCGAGACGCCAAGTCACAGACTGAGCAGACCCAGCC
TCTGTCGCTGTCCCTGAAGCCCGACCCCCTGGCCCACCTGTCCATGATGCCTCCGCCACCCGCCCTCCTG
CTCGCTGAGGCCACCCACAAGGCCTCCGCCCTCTGTCCCAACGGGGCCCTGGACCTGCCCCCAGCCGCTT
TGCAGCCTGCCGCCCCCTCCTCATCAATTGCACAGCCGTCGACTTCTTCCTTACATTCCCACAGCTCCCT
GGCCGGGACCCAGCCCCAGCCGCTGTCGCTCGTCACCAAGTCTTTAGAATAGGAATTCCGCCCCCCCCCC
TAACGTTACTGGCCGAAGCCGCTTGGAATAAGGCCGGTGTGCGTTTGTCTATATGTTATTTTCCACCATA
TTGCCGTCTTTTGGCAATGTGAGGGCCCGGAAACCTGGCCCTGTCTTCTTGACGAGCATTCCTAGGGGTC
TTTCCCCTCTCGCCAAAGGAATGCAAGGTCTGTTGAATGTCGTGAAGGAAGCAGTTCCTCTGGAAGCTTC
TTGAAGACAAACAACGTCTGTAGCGACCCTTTGCAGGCAGCGGAACCCCCCACCTGGCGACAGGTGCCTC
TGCGGCCAAAAGCCACGTGTATAAGATACACCTGCAAAGGCGGCACAACCCCAGTGCCACGTTGTGAGTT
GGATAGTTGTGGAAAGAGTCAAATGGCTCTCCTCAAGCGTATTCAACAAGGGGCTGAAGGATGCCCAGAA
GGTACCCCATTGTATGGGATCTGATCTGGGGCCTCGGTGCACATGCTTTACATGTGTTTAGTCGAGGTTA
AAAAACGTCTAGGCCCCCCGAACCACGGGGACGTGGTTTTCCTTTGAAAAACACGATGATAATATGGCCA
CAACCATGGTGAGCAAGGGCGAGGAGCTGTTCACCGGGGTGGTGCCCATCCTGGTCGAGCTGGACGGCGA
CGTAAACGGCCACAAGTTCAGCGTGTCTGGCGAGGGCGAGGGCGATGCCACCTACGGCAAGCTGACCCTG
AAGTTCATCTGCACCACCGGCAAGCTGCCCGTGCCCTGGCCCACCCTCGTGACCACCCTGACCTACGGCG
TGCAGTGCTTCAGCCGCTACCCCGACCACATGAAGCAGCACGACTTCTTCAAGTCCGCCATGCCCGAAGG
CTACGTCCAGGAGCGCACCATCTTCTTCAAGGACGACGGCAACTACAAGACCCGCGCCGAGGTGAAGTTC
GAGGGCGACACCCTGGTGAACCGCATCGAGCTGAAGGGCATCGACTTCAAGGAGGACGGCAACATCCTGG
GGCACAAGCTGGAGTACAACTACAACAGCCACAACGTCTATATCATGGCCGACAAGCAGAAGAACGGCAT
CAAGGCGAACTTCAAGATCCGCCACAACATCGAGGACGGCAGCGTGCAGCTCGCCGACCACTACCAGCAG
AACACCCCCATCGGCGACGGCCCCGTGCTGCTGCCCGACAACCACTACCTGAGCACCCAGTCCGCCCTGA
GCAAAGACCCCAACGAGAAGCGCGATCACATGGTCCTGCTGGAGTTCGTGACCGCCGCCGGGATCACTCT
CGGCATGGACGAGCTGTACAAGGGCCCCAAGAAGAAGCGCAAGGTGGGCGCCTAAGTACAAGTAAGAGTT
CGCGTCTGGAACAATCAACCTCTGGATTACAAAATTTGTGAAAGATTGACTGGTATTCTTAACTATGTTG
CTCCTTTTACGCTATGTGGATACGCTGCTTTAATGCCTTTGTATCATGCTATTGCTTCCCGTATGGCTTT
CATTTTCTCCTCCTTGTATAAATCCTGGTTGCTGTCTCTTTATGAGGAGTTGTGGCCCGTTGTCAGGCAA
CGTGGCGTGGTGTGCACTGTGTTTGCTGACGCAACCCCCACTGGTTGGGGCATTGCCACCACCTGTCAGC
TCCTTTCCGGGACTTTCGCTTTCCCCCTCCCTATTGCCACGGCGGAACTCATCGCCGCCTGCCTTGCCCG
CTGCTGGACAGGGGCTCGGCTGTTGGGCACTGACAATTCCGTGGTGTTGTCGGGGAAGCTGACGTCCTTT
CCATGGCTGCTCGCCTGTGTTGCCACCTGGATTCTGCGCGGGACGTCCTTCTGCTACGTCCCTTCGGCCC
TCAATCCAGCGGACCTTCCTTCCCGCGGCCTGCTGCCGGCTCTGCGGCCTCTTCCGCGTCTTCGCCTTCG
CCCTCAGACGAGTCGGATCTCCCTTTGGGCCGCCTCCCCGCCTGGAATTAATTCTGGCTAAGCACTTCGT
GGCCGTCGATCGTTTAAAGGGAGGTAGTGAGTCGAGATATCGATACTAGTGATCCAGACATGATAAGATA
CATTGATGAGTTTGGACAAACCACAACTAGAATGCAGTGAAAAAAATGCTTTATTTGTGAAATTTGTGAT
GCTATTGCTTTATTTGTAACCATTATAAGCTGCAATAAACAAGTTAACAACAACAATTGCATTCATTTTA
TGTTTCAGGTTCAGGGGGAGGTGTGGGAGGTTTTTTAAAGCAAGTAAAACCTCTACAAATGTGGTATGGC
TGATTATGATCCTCTAGAGGGACAGCCCCCCCCCAAAGCCCCCAGGGATGTAATTACGTCCCTCCCCCGC
TAGGGGGCAGCAGCGAGCCGCCCGGGGCTCCGCTCCGGTCCGGCGCTCCCCCCGCATCCCCGAGCCGGCA
GCGTGCGGGGACAGCCCGGGCACGGGGAAGGTGGCACGGGATCGCTTTCCTCTGAACGCTTCTCGCTGCT
CTTTGAGCCTGCAGACACCTGGGGGGATACGGGGAAAAGCCATACCAATGGAGCTCACGGGGACAGCCCC
CCCCCAAAGCCCCCAGGGATGTAATTACGTCCCTCCCCCGCTAGGGGGCAGCAGCGAGCCGCCCGGGGCT
CCGCTCCGGTCCGGCGCTCCCCCCGCATCCCCGAGCCGGCAGCGTGCGGGGACAGCCCGGGCACGGGGAA
GGTGGCACGGGATCGCTTTCCTCTGAACGCTTCTCGCTGCTCTTTGAGCCTGCAGACACCTGGGGGGATA
CGGGGAAAAAGAATTCGATAAAAGTTTTGTTACTTTATAGAAGAAATTTTGAGTTTTTGTTTTTTTTAAT
AAATAAATAAACATAAATAAATTGTTTGTTGAATTTATTATTAGTATGTAAGTGTAAATATAATAAAACT
TAATATCTATTCAAATTAATAAATAAACCTCGATATACAGACCGATAAAACACATGCGTCAATTTTACAC
ATGATTATCTTTAACGTACGTCACAATATGATTATCTTTCTAGGGTTAATCTAGCTGCGTGTTCTGCAGC
GTGTCGAGCATCTTCATCTGCTCCATCACGCTGTAAAACACATTTGCACCGCGAGTCTGCCCGTCCTCCA
CGGGTTCAAAAACGTGAATGAACGAGGCGCGCTCACTGGCCGTCGTTTTACAACGTCGTGACTGGGAAAA
CCCTGGCGTTACCCAACTTAATCGCCTTGCAGCACATCCCCCTTTCGCCAGCTGGCGTAATAGCGAAGAG
GCCCGCACCGATCGCCCTTCCCAACAGTTGCGCAGCCTGAATGGCGAATGGG
[124 nt withheld, positions 6773-6896]
C
[91 nt withheld, positions 6898-6988]
A
[49 nt withheld, positions 6990-7038]
CCTTTGACGTTGGAGTCCACGTTCTTT
[37 nt withheld, positions 7066-7102]
ACCCTATCTCGGTCTATTCTTTTGATTTATAAGGGATTTTGCCGATTTCGGCCTATTGGTTAAAAAATGA
GCTGATTTAACAAAAATTTAACGCGAATTTTAACAAAATATTAACGCTTACAATTTAGGTGGCACTTTTC
GGGGAAATGTGCGCGGAACCCCTATTTGTTTATTTTTCTAAATACATTCAAATATGTATCCGCTCATGAG
ACAATAACCCTGATAAATGCTTCAATAATATTGAAAAAGGAAGAGTATGAGTATTCAACATTTCCGTGTC
GCCCTTATTCCCTTTTTTGCGGCATTTTGCCTTCCTGTTTTTGCTCACCCAGAAACGCTGGTGAAAGTAA
AAGATGCTGAAGATCAGTTGGGTGCACGAGTGGGTTACATCGAACTGGATCTCAACAGCGGTAAGATCCT
TGAGAGTTTTCGCCCCGAAGAACGTTTTCCAATGATGAGCACTTTTAAAGTTCTGCTATGTGGCGCGGTA
TTATCCCGTATTGACGCCGGGCAAGAGCAACTCGGTCGCCGCATACACTATTCTCAGAATGACTTGGTTG
AGTACTCACCAGTCACAGAAAAGCATCTTACGGATGGCATGACAGTAAGAGAATTATGCAGTGCTGCCAT
AACCATGAGTGATAACACTGCGGCCAACTTACTTCTGACAACGATCGGAGGACCGAAGGAGCTAACCGCT
TTTTTGCACAACATGGGGGATCATGTAACTCGCCTTGATCGTTGGGAACCGGAGCTGAATGAAGCCATAC
CAAACGACGAGCGTGACACCACGATGCCTGTAGCAATGGCAACAACGTTGCGCAAACTATTAACTGGCGA
ACTACTTACTCTAGCTTCCCGGCAACAATTAATAGACTGGATGGAGGCGGATAAAGTTGCAGGACCACTT
CTGCGCTCGGCCCTTCCGGCTGGCTGGTTTATTGCTGATAAATCTGGAGCCGGTGAGCGTGGGTCTCGCG
GTATCATTGCAGCACTGGGGCCAGATGGTAAGCCCTCCCGTATCGTAGTTATCTACACGACGGGGAGTCA
GGCAACTATGGATGAACGAAATAGACAGATCGCTGAGATAGGTGCCTCACTGATTAAGCATTGGTAACTG
TCAGACCAAGTTTACTCATATATACTTTAGATTGATTTAAAACTTCATTTTTAATTTAAAAGGATCTAGG
TGAAGATCCTTTTTGATAATCTCATGACCAAAATCCCTTAACGTGAGTTTTCGTTCCACTGAGCGTCAGA
CCCCGTAGAAAAGATCAAAGGATCTTCTTGAGATCCTTTTTTTCTGCGCGTAATCTGCTGCTTGCAAACA
AAAAAACCACCGCTACCAGCGGTGGTTTGTTTGCCGGATCAAGAGCTACCAACTCTTTTTCCGAAGGTAA
CTGGCTTCAGCAGAGCGCAGATACCAAATACTGTCCTTCTAGTGTAGCCGTAGTTAGGCCACCACTTCAA
GAACTCTGTAGCACCGCCTACATACCTCGCTCTGCTAATCCTGTTACCAGTGGCTGCTGCCAGTGGCGAT
AAGTCGTGTCTTACCGGGTTGGACTCAAGACGATAGTTACCGGATAAGGCGCAGCGGTCGGGCTGAACGG
GGGGTTCGTGCACACAGCCCAGCTTGGAGCGAACGACCTACACCGAACTGAGATACCTACAGCGTGAGCT
ATGAGAAAGCGCCACGCTTCCCGAAGGGAGAAAGGCGGACAGGTATCCGGTAAGCGGCAGGGTCGGAACA
GGAGAGCGCACGAGGGAGCTTCCAGGGGGAAACGCCTGGTATCTTTATAGTCCTGTCGGGTTTCGCCACC
TCTGACTTGAGCGTCGATTTTTGTGATGCTCGTCAGGGGGGCGGAGCCTATGGAAAAACGCCAGCAACGC
GGCCTTTTTACGGTTCCTGGCCTTTTGCTGGCCTTTTGCTCACATGTTCTTTCCTGCGTTATCCCCTGAT
TCTGTGGATAACCGTATTACCGCCTTTGAGTGAGCTGATACCGCTCGCCGCAGCCGAACGACCGAGCGCA
GCGAGTCAGTGAGCGAGGAAGCGGAAGAGCGCCCAATACGCAAACCGCCTCTCCCCGCGCGTTGGCCGAT
TCATTAATGCAGCTGGCACGACAGGTTTCCCGACTGGAAAGCGGGCAGTGAGCGCAACGCAATTAATGTG
AGTTAGCTCACTCATTAGGCACCCCAGGCTTTACACTTTATGCTTCCGGCTCGTATGTTGTGTGGAATTG
TGAGCGGATAACAATTTCACACAGGAAACAGCTATGACCATGATTACGCCAAGCGCGCCCGCCGGGTAAC
TCACGGGGTATCCATGTCCATTTCTGCGGCATCCAGCCAGGATACCCGTCCTCGCTGACGTAATATCCCA
GCGCCGCACCGCTGTCATTAATCTGCACACCGGCACGGCAGTTCCGGCTGTCGCCGGTATTGTTCGGGTT
GCTGATGCGCTTCGGGCTGACCATCCGGAACTGTGTCCGGAAAAGCCGCGACGAACTGGTATCCCAGGTG
GCCTGAACGAACAGTTCACCGTTAAAGGCGTGCATGGCCACACCTTCCCGAATCATCATGGTAAACGTGC
GTTTTCGCTCAACGTCAATGCAGCAGCAGTCATCCTCGGCAAACTCTTTCCATGCCGCTTCAACCTCGCG
GGAAAAGGCACGGGCTTCTTCCTCCCCGATGCCCAGATAGCGCCAGCTTGGGCGATGACTGAGCCGGAAA
AAAGACCCGACGATATGATCCTGATGCAGCTAGA
