Features (pLannotate 1.2.2; 24 found; start..end, strand, type, name):
    269..286     -  misc_feature   MCS (fragment): pBluescript multiple cloning site
    550..633     +  promoter       mCMV promoter (fragment): mouse cytomegalovirus (CMV) immediate early promoter
    750..957     +  promoter       mCMV promoter (fragment): mouse cytomegalovirus (CMV) immediate early promoter
   1224..1619    +  CDS            BSD: blasticidin S deaminase; Aspergillus terreus BSD; confers resistance to blasticidin
   1638..1690    +  CDS            T2A (fragment): 2A peptide from Thosea asigna virus capsid protein Eukaryotic ribosomes fail to insert a peptide bond between the Gly and Pro residues, yielding separate polypeptides.
   1704..1724    +  CDS            FLAG (fragment): FLAG® epitope tag, followed by an enterokinase cleavage site
   1746..1766    +  CDS            FLAG (fragment): FLAG® epitope tag, followed by an enterokinase cleavage site
   1776..3440    +  CDS            TCF7L2 (fragment): TF7L2_HUMAN - Also known as TCF4. Experimental evidence at protein level: Swiss-Prot protein existence level 1. Participates in the Wnt signaling pathway and modulates MYC expression by binding to its promoter in a sequence-specific manner. Acts as repressor in the absence of CTNNB1, and as activator in its presence. Activates transcription from promoters with several copies of the Tcf motif 5'-CCTTTGATC-3' in the presence of CTNNB1. TLE1, TLE2, TLE3 and TLE4 repress transactivation mediated by TCF7L2/TCF4 and CTNNB1. Expression of dominant-negative mutants results in cell-cycle arrest in G1.
   3552..4014    +  misc_feature   IRES: internal ribosome entry site (IRES) of the encephalomyocarditis virus (EMCV)
   4028..4744    +  CDS            EGFP: EGFP is a basic (constitutively fluorescent) green fluorescent protein published in 1996, derived from Aequorea victoria. It is reported to be a rapidly-maturing weak dimer with moderate acid sensitivity.
   4805..5393    +  misc_feature   WPRE: woodchuck hepatitis virus posttranscriptional regulatory element
   5473..5607    -  polyA_signal   SV40 poly(A) signal: SV40 polyadenylation signal
   5630..5713    -  CDS            large T antigen (fragment): large T antigen from SV40 (simian virus 40)
   6455..6574    -  CDS            B (fragment): PORTL_LAMBD - Experimental evidence at protein level: Swiss-Prot protein existence level 1. Forms the portal vertex of the capsid (PubMed:6228056, PubMed:6232391). This portal plays critical roles in head assembly, genome packaging, neck/tail attachment, and genome ejection (Probable). The portal protein multimerizes as a single ring-shaped homododecamer arranged around a central channel (PubMed:6232391). Binds to the terminase subunits to form the packaging machine (PubMed:7799432). From Escherichia phage lambda (Bacteriophage lambda).
   6576..6731    +  CDS            lacZα (fragment): LacZα fragment of β-galactosidase; lacZ fragment
   6736..7164    +  rep_origin     f1 ori (sequence partly withheld): f1 bacteriophage origin of replication; arrow indicates direction of (+) strand synthesis
   7217..7321    +  promoter       AmpR promoter: bla
   7322..8182    +  CDS            AmpR: β-lactamase; bla; confers resistance to ampicillin, carbenicillin, and related antibiotics
   8353..8941    +  rep_origin     ori: high-copy-number ColE1/pMB1/pBR322/pUC origin of replication
   9124..9216    +  CDS            lacI (fragment): lac repressor; lacI; The lac repressor binds to the lac operator to inhibit transcription in E. coli. This inhibition can be relieved by adding lactose or isopropyl-β-D-thiogalactopyranoside (IPTG).
   9229..9250    +  protein_bind   CAP binding site: CAP binding activates transcription in the presence of cAMP. E. coli catabolite activator protein
   9265..9295    +  promoter       lac promoter: promoter for the E. coli lac operon
   9303..9319    +  protein_bind   lac operator: The lac repressor binds to the lac operator to inhibit transcription in E. coli. This inhibition can be relieved by adding lactose or isopropyl-β-D-thiogalactopyranoside (IPTG). lac repressor encoded by lacI
   9357..9824    -  CDS            B (fragment): PORTL_LAMBD - Experimental evidence at protein level: Swiss-Prot protein existence level 1. Forms the portal vertex of the capsid (PubMed:6228056, PubMed:6232391). This portal plays critical roles in head assembly, genome packaging, neck/tail attachment, and genome ejection (Probable). The portal protein multimerizes as a single ring-shaped homododecamer arranged around a central channel (PubMed:6232391). Binds to the terminase subunits to form the packaging machine (PubMed:7799432). From Escherichia phage lambda (Bacteriophage lambda).
>Addgene plasmid #133378 | BII-ChBtW-dnTCF4-ires-GFP | addgene full sequence | sequence record 267619 | Addgene NGS Result
CATTCTTGAAATATTGCTCTCTCTTTCTAAATAGCGCGAATCCGTCGCTGTGCATTTAGGACATCTCAGT
CGCCGCTTGGAGCTCCCGTGAGGCGTGCTTGTCAATGCGGTAAGTGTCACTGATTTTGAACTATAACGAC
CGCGTGAGTCAAAATGACGCATGATTATCTTTTACGTGACTTTTAAGATTTAACTCATACGATAATTATA
TTGTTATTTCATGTTCTACTTACGTGATAACTTATTATATATATATTTTCTTGTTATAGATCCACTAGTT
CTAGAGGGACAGCCCCCCCCCAAAGCCCCCAGGGATGTAATTACGTCCCTCCCCCGCTAGGGGGCAGCAG
CGAGCCGCCCGGGGCTCCGCTCCGGTCCGGCGCTCCCCCCGCATCCCCGAGCCGGCAGCGTGCGGGGACA
GCCCGGGCACGGGGAAGGTGGCACGGGATCGCTTTCCTCTGAACGCTTCTCGCTGCTCTTTGAGCCTGCA
GACACCTGGGGGGATACGGGGAAAAGGCCTCCAAGGCCTGCAGGAGTCAATGGGAAAAACCCATTGGAGC
CAAGTACACTGACTCAATAGGGACTTTCCATTGGGTTTTGCCCAGTACATAAGGTCAATAGGGGGTGAGT
CAACAGGAAAGTCCCATTGGAGCCAAGTACATTGAGTCAATAGGGACTTTCCAATGGGTTTTGCCCAGTA
CATAAGGTCAATGGGAGGTAAGCCAATGGGTTTTTCCCATTACTGACATGTATACTGAGTCATTAGGGAC
TTTCCAATGGGTTTTGCCCAGTACATAAGGTCAATAGGGGTGAATCAACAGGAAAGTCCCATTGGAGCCA
AGTACACTGAGTCAATAGGGACTTTCCATTGGGTTTTGCCCAGTACAAAAGGTCAATAGGGGGTGAGTCA
ATGGGTTTTTCCCATTATTGGCACATACATAAGGTCAATAGGGGTGACTAGTGGAGAAGAGCATGCTTGA
GGGCTGAGTGCCCCTCAGTGGGCAGAGAGCACATGGCCCACAGTCCCTGAGAAGTTGGGGGGAGGGGTGG
GCAATTGAACTGGTGCCTAGAGAAGGTGGGGCTTGGGTAAACTGGGAAAGTGATGTGGTGTACTGGCTCC
ACCTTTTTCCCCAGGGTGGGGGAGAACCATATATAAGTGCAGTAGTCTCTGTGAACATTCGGTTTAGTGA
ACCTGCAGGTCGGCCGCCACGACCGGTGCCACCATGGCCAAGCCTTTGTCTCAAGAAGAATCCACCCTCA
TTGAAAGAGCAACGGCTACAATCAACAGCATCCCCATCTCTGAAGACTACAGCGTCGCCAGCGCAGCTCT
CTCTAGCGACGGCCGCATCTTCACTGGTGTCAATGTATATCATTTTACTGGGGGACCTTGTGCAGAACTC
GTGGTGCTGGGCACTGCTGCTGCTGCGGCAGCTGGCAACCTGACTTGTATCGTCGCGATCGGAAATGAGA
ACAGGGGCATCTTGAGCCCCTGCGGACGGTGCCGACAGGTGCTTCTCGATCTGCATCCTGGGATCAAAGC
CATAGTGAAGGACAGTGATGGACAGCCGACGGCAGTTGGGATTCGTGAATTGCTGCCCTCTGGTTATGTG
TGGGAGGGCGCTAGCCTTGGCTCCGGCGAGGGCAGGGGAAGTCTTCTAACATGCGGGGACGTGGAGGAAA
ATCCCGGCCCACTCGGCATGGACTACAAGGACGACGATGACAAGCTCGATAGCGGCATGGCTGACTACAA
GGACGACGATGACAAGTCCATGGCTGCTGATGTCAAATCGTCTCTAGTCAATGAATCAGAAACGAATCAA
AACAGCTCCTCCGATTCCGAGGCGGAAAGACGGCCTCCGCCTCGCTCCGAAAGTTTCCGAGACAAATCCC
GGGAAAGTTTGGAAGAAGCGGCCAAGAGGCAAGATGGAGGGCTCTTTAAGGGGCCACCGTATCCCGGCTA
CCCCTTCATCATGATCCCCGACCTGACGAGCCCCTACCTCCCCAACGGATCGCTCTCGCCCACCGCCCGA
ACCTATCTCCAGATGAAATGGCCACTGCTTGATGTCCAGGCAGGGAGCCTCCAGAGTAGACAAGCCCTCA
AGGATGCCCGGTCCCCATCACCGGCACACATTGTCTCTAACAAAGTGCCAGTGGTGCAGCACCCTCACCA
TGTCCACCCCCTCACGCCTCTTATCACGTACAGCAATGAACACTTCACGCCGGGAAACCCACCTCCACAC
TTACCAGCCGACGTAGACCCCAAAACAGGAATCCCACGGCCTCCGCACCCTCCAGATATATCCCCGTATT
ACCCACTATCGCCTGGCACCGTAGGACAAATCCCCCATCCGCTAGGATGGTTAGTACCACAGCAAGGTCA
ACCAGTGTACCCAATCACGACAGGAGGATTCAGACACCCCTACCCCACAGCTCTGACCGTCAATGCTTCC
ATGTCCAGGTTCCCTCCCCATATGGTCCCACCACATCATACGCTACACACGACGGGCATTCCGCATCCGG
CCATAGTCACACCAACAGTCAAACAGGAATCGTCCCAGAGTGATGTCGGCTCACTCCATAGTTCAAAGCA
TCAGGACTCCAAAAAGGAAGAAGAAAAGAAGAAGCCCCACATAAAGAAACCTCTTAATGCATTCATGTTG
TATATGAAGGAAATGAGAGCAAAGGTCGTAGCTGAGTGCACGTTGAAAGAAAGCGCGGCCATCAACCAGA
TCCTTGGGCGGAGGTGGCATGCACTGTCCAGAGAAGAGCAAGCGAAATACTACGAGCTGGCCCGGAAGGA
GCGACAGCTTCATATGCAACTGTACCCCGGCTGGTCCGCGCGGGATAACTATGGAAAGAAGAAGAAGAGG
AAAAGGGACAAGCAGCCGGGAGAGACCAATGAACACAGCGAATGTTTCCTAAATCCTTGCCTTTCACTTC
CTCCGATTACAGACCTGAGCGCTCCTAAGAAATGCCGAGCGCGCTTTGGCCTTGATCAACAGAATAACTG
GTGCGGCCCTTGCAGGAGAAAAAAAAAGTGCGTTCGCTACATACAAGGTGAAGGCAGCTGCCTCAGCCCA
CCCTCTTCAGATGGAAGCTTACTAGATTCGCCTCCCCCCTCCCCGAACCTGCTAGGCTCCCCTCCCCGAG
ACGCCAAGTCACAGACTGAGCAGACCCAGCCTCTGTCGCTGTCCCTGAAGCCCGACCCCCTGGCCCACCT
GTCCATGATGCCTCCGCCACCCGCCCTCCTGCTCGCTGAGGCCACCCACAAGGCCTCCGCCCTCTGTCCC
AACGGGGCCCTGGACCTGCCCCCAGCCGCTTTGCAGCCTGCCGCCCCCTCCTCATCAATTGCACAGCCGT
CGACTTCTTCCTTACATTCCCACAGCTCCCTGGCCGGGACCCAGCCCCAGCCGCTGTCGCTCGTCACCAA
GTCTTTAGAATAGGAATTCCGCCCCCCCCCCTAACGTTACTGGCCGAAGCCGCTTGGAATAAGGCCGGTG
TGCGTTTGTCTATATGTTATTTTCCACCATATTGCCGTCTTTTGGCAATGTGAGGGCCCGGAAACCTGGC
CCTGTCTTCTTGACGAGCATTCCTAGGGGTCTTTCCCCTCTCGCCAAAGGAATGCAAGGTCTGTTGAATG
TCGTGAAGGAAGCAGTTCCTCTGGAAGCTTCTTGAAGACAAACAACGTCTGTAGCGACCCTTTGCAGGCA
GCGGAACCCCCCACCTGGCGACAGGTGCCTCTGCGGCCAAAAGCCACGTGTATAAGATACACCTGCAAAG
GCGGCACAACCCCAGTGCCACGTTGTGAGTTGGATAGTTGTGGAAAGAGTCAAATGGCTCTCCTCAAGCG
TATTCAACAAGGGGCTGAAGGATGCCCAGAAGGTACCCCATTGTATGGGATCTGATCTGGGGCCTCGGTG
CACATGCTTTACATGTGTTTAGTCGAGGTTAAAAAAACGTCTAGGCCCCCCGAACCACGGGGACGTGGTT
TTCCTTTGAAAAACACGATGATAATATGGCCACAACCATGGTGAGCAAGGGCGAGGAGCTGTTCACCGGG
GTGGTGCCCATCCTGGTCGAGCTGGACGGCGACGTAAACGGCCACAAGTTCAGCGTGTCTGGCGAGGGCG
AGGGCGATGCCACCTACGGCAAGCTGACCCTGAAGTTCATCTGCACCACCGGCAAGCTGCCCGTGCCCTG
GCCCACCCTCGTGACCACCCTGACCTACGGCGTGCAGTGCTTCAGCCGCTACCCCGACCACATGAAGCAG
CACGACTTCTTCAAGTCCGCCATGCCCGAAGGCTACGTCCAGGAGCGCACCATCTTCTTCAAGGACGACG
GCAACTACAAGACCCGCGCCGAGGTGAAGTTCGAGGGCGACACCCTGGTGAACCGCATCGAGCTGAAGGG
CATCGACTTCAAGGAGGACGGCAACATCCTGGGGCACAAGCTGGAGTACAACTACAACAGCCACAACGTC
TATATCATGGCCGACAAGCAGAAGAACGGCATCAAGGCGAACTTCAAGATCCGCCACAACATCGAGGACG
GCAGCGTGCAGCTCGCCGACCACTACCAGCAGAACACCCCCATCGGCGACGGCCCCGTGCTGCTGCCCGA
CAACCACTACCTGAGCACCCAGTCCGCCCTGAGCAAAGACCCCAACGAGAAGCGCGATCACATGGTCCTG
CTGGAGTTCGTGACCGCCGCCGGGATCACTCTCGGCATGGACGAGCTGTACAAGGGCCCCAAGAAGAAGC
GCAAGGTGGGCGCCTAAGTACAAGTAAGAGTTCGCGTCTGGAACAATCAACCTCTGGATTACAAAATTTG
TGAAAGATTGACTGGTATTCTTAACTATGTTGCTCCTTTTACGCTATGTGGATACGCTGCTTTAATGCCT
TTGTATCATGCTATTGCTTCCCGTATGGCTTTCATTTTCTCCTCCTTGTATAAATCCTGGTTGCTGTCTC
TTTATGAGGAGTTGTGGCCCGTTGTCAGGCAACGTGGCGTGGTGTGCACTGTGTTTGCTGACGCAACCCC
CACTGGTTGGGGCATTGCCACCACCTGTCAGCTCCTTTCCGGGACTTTCGCTTTCCCCCTCCCTATTGCC
ACGGCGGAACTCATCGCCGCCTGCCTTGCCCGCTGCTGGACAGGGGCTCGGCTGTTGGGCACTGACAATT
CCGTGGTGTTGTCGGGGAAGCTGACGTCCTTTCCATGGCTGCTCGCCTGTGTTGCCACCTGGATTCTGCG
CGGGACGTCCTTCTGCTACGTCCCTTCGGCCCTCAATCCAGCGGACCTTCCTTCCCGCGGCCTGCTGCCG
GCTCTGCGGCCTCTTCCGCGTCTTCGCCTTCGCCCTCAGACGAGTCGGATCTCCCTTTGGGCCGCCTCCC
CGCCTGGAATTAATTCTGGCTAAGCACTTCGTGGCCGTCGATCGTTTAAAGGGAGGTAGTGAGTCGAGAT
ATCGATACTAGTGATCCAGACATGATAAGATACATTGATGAGTTTGGACAAACCACAACTAGAATGCAGT
GAAAAAAATGCTTTATTTGTGAAATTTGTGATGCTATTGCTTTATTTGTAACCATTATAAGCTGCAATAA
ACAAGTTAACAACAACAATTGCATTCATTTTATGTTTCAGGTTCAGGGGGAGGTGTGGGAGGTTTTTTAA
AGCAAGTAAAACCTCTACAAATGTGGTATGGCTGATTATGATCCTCTAGAGGGACAGCCCCCCCCCAAAG
CCCCCAGGGATGTAATTACGTCCCTCCCCCGCTAGGGGGCAGCAGCGAGCCGCCCGGGGCTCCGCTCCGG
TCCGGCGCTCCCCCCGCATCCCCGAGCCGGCAGCGTGCGGGGACAGCCCGGGCACGGGGAAGGTGGCACG
GGATCGCTTTCCTCTGAACGCTTCTCGCTGCTCTTTGAGCCTGCAGACACCTGGGGGGATACGGGGAAAA
AGCCATACCAATGGAGCTCACGGGGACAGCCCCCCCCCAAAGCCCCCAGGGATGTAATTACGTCCCTCCC
CCGCTAGGGGGCAGCAGCGAGCCGCCCGGGGCTCCGCTCCGGTCCGGCGCTCCCCCCGCATCCCCGAGCC
GGCAGCGTGCGGGGACAGCCCGGGCACGGGGAAGGTGGCACGGGATCGCTTTCCTCTGAACGCTTCTCGC
TGCTCTTTGAGCCTGCAGACACCTGGGGGGATACGGGGAAAAAGAATTCGATAAAAGTTTTGTTACTTTA
TAGAAGAAATTTTGAGTTTTTGTTTTTTTTAATAAATAAATAAACATAAATAAATTGTTTGTTGAATTTA
TTATTAGTATGTAAGTGTAAATATAATAAAACTTAATATCTATTCAAATTAATAAATAAACCTCGATATA
CAGACCGATAAAACACATGCGTCAATTTTACACATGATTATCTTTAACGTACGTCACAATATGATTATCT
TTCTAGGGTTAATCTAGCTGCGTGTTCTGCAGCGTGTCGAGCATCTTCATCTGCTCCATCACGCTGTAAA
ACACATTTGCACCGCGAGTCTGCCCGTCCTCCACGGGTTCAAAAACGTGAATGAACGAGGCGCGCTCACT
GGCCGTCGTTTTACAACGTCGTGACTGGGAAAACCCTGGCGTTACCCAACTTAATCGCCTTGCAGCACAT
CCCCCTTTCGCCAGCTGGCGTAATAGCGAAGAGGCCCGCACCGATCGCCCTTCCCAACAGTTGCGCAGCC
TGAATGGCGAATGGG
[124 nt withheld, positions 6736-6859]
C
[91 nt withheld, positions 6861-6951]
A
[49 nt withheld, positions 6953-7001]
CCTTTGACGTTGGAGTCCACGTTCTTT
[37 nt withheld, positions 7029-7065]
ACCCTATCTCGGTCTATTCTTTTGATTTATAAGGGATTTTGCCGATTTCGGCCTATTGGTTAAAAAATGA
GCTGATTTAACAAAAATTTAACGCGAATTTTAACAAAATATTAACGCTTACAATTTAGGTGGCACTTTTC
GGGGAAATGTGCGCGGAACCCCTATTTGTTTATTTTTCTAAATACATTCAAATATGTATCCGCTCATGAG
ACAATAACCCTGATAAATGCTTCAATAATATTGAAAAAGGAAGAGTATGAGTATTCAACATTTCCGTGTC
GCCCTTATTCCCTTTTTTGCGGCATTTTGCCTTCCTGTTTTTGCTCACCCAGAAACGCTGGTGAAAGTAA
AAGATGCTGAAGATCAGTTGGGTGCACGAGTGGGTTACATCGAACTGGATCTCAACAGCGGTAAGATCCT
TGAGAGTTTTCGCCCCGAAGAACGTTTTCCAATGATGAGCACTTTTAAAGTTCTGCTATGTGGCGCGGTA
TTATCCCGTATTGACGCCGGGCAAGAGCAACTCGGTCGCCGCATACACTATTCTCAGAATGACTTGGTTG
AGTACTCACCAGTCACAGAAAAGCATCTTACGGATGGCATGACAGTAAGAGAATTATGCAGTGCTGCCAT
AACCATGAGTGATAACACTGCGGCCAACTTACTTCTGACAACGATCGGAGGACCGAAGGAGCTAACCGCT
TTTTTGCACAACATGGGGGATCATGTAACTCGCCTTGATCGTTGGGAACCGGAGCTGAATGAAGCCATAC
CAAACGACGAGCGTGACACCACGATGCCTGTAGCAATGGCAACAACGTTGCGCAAACTATTAACTGGCGA
ACTACTTACTCTAGCTTCCCGGCAACAATTAATAGACTGGATGGAGGCGGATAAAGTTGCAGGACCACTT
CTGCGCTCGGCCCTTCCGGCTGGCTGGTTTATTGCTGATAAATCTGGAGCCGGTGAGCGTGGGTCTCGCG
GTATCATTGCAGCACTGGGGCCAGATGGTAAGCCCTCCCGTATCGTAGTTATCTACACGACGGGGAGTCA
GGCAACTATGGATGAACGAAATAGACAGATCGCTGAGATAGGTGCCTCACTGATTAAGCATTGGTAACTG
TCAGACCAAGTTTACTCATATATACTTTAGATTGATTTAAAACTTCATTTTTAATTTAAAAGGATCTAGG
TGAAGATCCTTTTTGATAATCTCATGACCAAAATCCCTTAACGTGAGTTTTCGTTCCACTGAGCGTCAGA
CCCCGTAGAAAAGATCAAAGGATCTTCTTGAGATCCTTTTTTTCTGCGCGTAATCTGCTGCTTGCAAACA
AAAAAACCACCGCTACCAGCGGTGGTTTGTTTGCCGGATCAAGAGCTACCAACTCTTTTTCCGAAGGTAA
CTGGCTTCAGCAGAGCGCAGATACCAAATACTGTTCTTCTAGTGTAGCCGTAGTTAGGCCACCACTTCAA
GAACTCTGTAGCACCGCCTACATACCTCGCTCTGCTAATCCTGTTACCAGTGGCTGCTGCCAGTGGCGAT
AAGTCGTGTCTTACCGGGTTGGACTCAAGACGATAGTTACCGGATAAGGCGCAGCGGTCGGGCTGAACGG
GGGGTTCGTGCACACAGCCCAGCTTGGAGCGAACGACCTACACCGAACTGAGATACCTACAGCGTGAGCT
ATGAGAAAGCGCCACGCTTCCCGAAGGGAGAAAGGCGGACAGGTATCCGGTAAGCGGCAGGGTCGGAACA
GGAGAGCGCACGAGGGAGCTTCCAGGGGGAAACGCCTGGTATCTTTATAGTCCTGTCGGGTTTCGCCACC
TCTGACTTGAGCGTCGATTTTTGTGATGCTCGTCAGGGGGGCGGAGCCTATGGAAAAACGCCAGCAACGC
GGCCTTTTTACGGTTCCTGGCCTTTTGCTGGCCTTTTGCTCACATGTTCTTTCCTGCGTTATCCCCTGAT
TCTGTGGATAACCGTATTACCGCCTTTGAGTGAGCTGATACCGCTCGCCGCAGCCGAACGACCGAGCGCA
GCGAGTCAGTGAGCGAGGAAGCGGAAGAGCGCCCAATACGCAAACCGCCTCTCCCCGCGCGTTGGCCGAT
TCATTAATGCAGCTGGCACGACAGGTTTCCCGACTGGAAAGCGGGCAGTGAGCGCAACGCAATTAATGTG
AGTTAGCTCACTCATTAGGCACCCCAGGCTTTACACTTTATGCTTCCGGCTCGTATGTTGTGTGGAATTG
TGAGCGGATAACAATTTCACACAGGAAACAGCTATGACCATGATTACGCCAAGCGCGCCCGCCGGGTAAC
TCACGGGGTATCCATGTCCATTTCTGCGGCATCCAGCCAGGATACCCGTCCTCGCTGACGTAATATCCCA
GCGCCGCACCGCTGTCATTAATCTGCACACCGGCACGGCAGTTCCGGCTGTCGCCGGTATTGTTCGGGTT
GCTGATGCGCTTCGGGCTGACCATCCGGAACTGTGTCCGGAAAAGCCGCGACGAACTGGTATCCCAGGTG
GCCTGAACGAACAGTTCACCGTTAAAGGCGTGCATGGCCACACCTTCCCGAATCATCATGGTAAACGTGC
GTTTTCGCTCAACGTCAATGCAGCAGCAGTCATCCTCGGCAAACTCTTTCCATGCCGCTTCAACCTCGCG
GGAAAAGGCACGGGCTTCTTCCTCCCCGATGCCCAGATAGCGCCAGCTTGGGCGATGACTGAGCCGGAAA
AAAGACCCGACGATATGATCCTGATGCAGCTAGATTAACCCTAGAAAGATAGTCTGCGTAAAATTGACGC
ATG
